>Addgene plasmid #148710 | pnEA-NpM-ScEap1p_91-150_AF | addgene full sequence | sequence record 358065 | Addgene NGS Result
TTCTTGAAGACGAAAGGGCCTCGTGATACGCCTATTTTTATAGGTTAATGTCATGATAATAATGGTTTCT
TAGACGTCAGGTGGCACTTTTCGGGGAAATGTGCGCGGAACCCCTATTTGTTTATTTTTCTAAATACATT
CAAATATGTATCCGCTCATGAGACAATAACCCTGATAAATGCTTCAATAATATTGAAAAAGGAAGAGTAT
GAGTATTCAACATTTCCGTGTCGCCCTTATTCCCTTTTTTGCGGCATTTTGCCTTCCTGTTTTTGCTCAC
CCAGAAACGCTGGTGAAAGTAAAAGATGCTGAAGATCAGTTGGGTGCACGAGTGGGTTACATCGAACTGG
ATCTCAACAGCGGTAAGATCCTTGAGAGTTTTCGCCCCGAAGAACGTTTTCCAATGATGAGCACTTTTAA
AGTTCTGCTATGTGGCGCGGTATTATCCCGTGTTGACGCCGGGCAAGAGCAACTCGGTCGCCGCATACAC
TATTCTCAGAATGACTTGGTTGAGTACTCACCAGTCACAGAAAAGCATCTTACGGATGGCATGACAGTAA
GAGAATTATGCAGTGCTGCCATAACCATGAGTGATAACACTGCGGCCAACTTACTTCTGACAACGATCGG
AGGACCGAAGGAGCTAACCGCTTTTTTGCACAACATGGGGGATCATGTAACTCGCCTTGATCGTTGGGAA
CCGGAGCTGAATGAAGCCATACCAAACGACGAGCGTGACACCACGATGCCTGCAGCAATGGCAACAACGT
TGCGCAAACTATTAACTGGCGAACTACTTACTCTAGCTTCCCGGCAACAATTAATAGACTGGATGGAGGC
GGATAAAGTTGCAGGACCACTTCTGCGCTCGGCCCTTCCGGCTGGCTGGTTTATTGCTGATAAATCTGGA
GCCGGTGAGCGTGGGTCTCGCGGTATCATTGCAGCACTGGGGCCAGATGGTAAGCCCTCCCGTATCGTAG
TTATCTACACGACGGGGAGTCAGGCAACTATGGATGAACGAAATAGACAGATCGCTGAGATAGGTGCCTC
ACTGATTAAGCATTGGTAACTGTCAGACCAAGTTTACTCATATATACTTTAGATTGATTTAAAACTTCAT
TTTTAATTTAAAAGGATCTAGGTGAAGATCCTTTTTGATAATCTCATGACCAAAATCCCTTAACGTGAGT
TTTCGTTCCACTGAGCGTCAGACCCCGTAGAAAAGATCAAAGGATCTTCTTGAGATCCTTTTTTTCTGCG
CGTAATCTGCTGCTTGCAAACAAAAAAACCACCGCTACCAGCGGTGGTTTGTTTGCCGGATCAAGAGCTA
CCAACTCTTTTTCCGAAGGTAACTGGCTTCAGCAGAGCGCAGATACCAAATACTGTCCTTCTAGTGTAGC
CGTAGTTAGGCCACCACTTCAAGAACTCTGTAGCACCGCCTACATACCTCGCTCTGCTAATCCTGTTACC
AGTGGCTGCTGCCAGTGGCGATAAGTCGTGTCTTACCGGGTTGGACTCAAGACGATAGTTACCGGATAAG
GCGCAGCGGTCGGGCTGAACGGGGGGTTCGTGCACACAGCCCAGCTTGGAGCGAACGACCTACACCGAAC
TGAGATACCTACAGCGTGAGCTATGAGAAAGCGCCACGCTTCCCGAAGGGAGAAAGGCGGACAGGTATCC
GGTAAGCGGCAGGGTCGGAACAGGAGAGCGCACGAGGGAGCTTCCAGGGGGAAACGCCTGGTATCTTTAT
AGTCCTGTCGGGTTTCGCCACCTCTGACTTGAGCGTCGATTTTTGTGATGCTCGTCAGGGGGGCGGAGCC
TATGGAAAAACGCCAGCAACGCGGCCTTTTTACGGTTCCTGGCCTTTTGCTGGCCTTTTGCTCACATGTT
CTTTCCTGCGTTATCCCCTGATTCTGTGGATAACCGTATTACCGCCTTTGAGTGAGCTGATACCGCTCGC
CGCAGCCGAACGACCGAGCGCAGCGAGTCAGTGAGCGAGGAAGCGGAAGAGCGCCTGATGCGGTATTTTC
TCCTTACGCATCTGTGCGGTATTTCACACCGCAATGGTGCACTCTCAGTACAATCTGCTCTGATGCCGCA
TAGTTAAGCCAGTATACACTCCGCTATCGCTACGTGACTGGGTCATGGCTGCGCCCCGACACCCGCCAAC
ACCCGCTGACGCGCCCTGACGGGCTTGTCTGCTCCCGGCATCCGCTTACAGACAAGCTGTGACCGTCTCC
GGGAGCTGCATGTGTCAGAGGTTTTCACCGTCATCACCGAAACGCGCGAGGCAGCTGCGGTAAAGCTCAT
CAGCGTGGTCGTGAAGCGATTCACAGATGTCTGCCTGTTCATCCGCGTCCAGCTCGTTGAGTTTCTCCAG
AAGCGTTAATGTCTGGCTTCTGATAAAGCGGGCCATGTTAAGGGCGGTTTTTTCCTGTTTGGTCACTGAT
GCCTCCGTGTAAGGGGGATTTCTGTTCATGGGGGTAATGATACCGATGAAACGAGAGAGGATGCTCACGA
TACGGGTTACTGATGATGAACATGCCCGGTTACTGGAACGTTGTGAGGGTAAACAACTGGCGGTATGGAT
GCGGCGGGACCAGAGAAAAATCACTCAGGGTCAATGCCAGCGCTTCGTTAATACAGATGTAGGTGTTCCA
CAGGGTAGCCAGCAGCATCCTGCGATGCAGATCCGGAACATAATGGTGCAGGGCGCTGACTTCCGCGTTT
CCAGACTTTACGAAACACGGAAACCGAAGACCATTCATGTTGTTGCTCAGGTCGCAGACGTTTTGCAGCA
GCAGTCGCTTCACGTTCGCTCGCGTATCGGTGATTCATTCTGCTAACCAGTAAGGCAACCCCGCCAGCCT
AGCCGGGTCCTCAACGACAGGAGCACGATCATGCGCACCCGTGGCCAGGACCCAACGCTGCCCGAGATGC
GCCGCGTGCGGCTGCTGGAGATGGCGGACGCGATGGATATGTTCTGCCAAGGGTTGGTTTGCGCATTCAC
AGTTCTCCGCAAGAATTGATTGGCTCCAATTCTTGGAGTGGTGAATCCGTTAGCGAGGTGCCGCCGGCTT
CCATTCAGGTCGAGGTGGCCCGGCTCCATGCACCGCGACGCAACGCGGGGAGGCAGACAAGGTATAGGGC
GGCGCCTACAATCCATGCCAACCCGTTCCATGTGCTCGCCGAGGCGGCATAAATCGCCGTGACGATCAGC
GGTCCAATGATCGAAGTTAGGCTGGTAAGAGCCGCGAGCGATCCTTGAAGCTGTCCCTGATGGTCGTCAT
CTACCTGCCTGGACAGCATGGCCTGCAACGCGGGCATCCCGATGCCGCCGGAAGCGAGAAGAATCATAAT
GGGGAAGGCCATCCAGCCTCGCGTCGCGAACGCCAGCAAGACGTAGCCCAGCGCGTCGGCCGCCATGCCG
GCGATAATGGCCTGCTTCTCGCCGAAACGTTTGGTGGCGGGACCAGTGACGAAGGCTTGAGCGAGGGCGT
GCAAGATTCCGAATACCGCAAGCGACAGGCCGATCATCGTCGCGCTCCAGCGAAAGCGGTCCTCGCCGAA
AATGACCCAGAGCGCTGCCGGCACCTGTCCTACGAGTTGCATGATAAAGAAGACAGTCATAAGTGCGGCG
ACGATAGTCATGCCCCGCGCCCACCGGAAGGAGCTGACTGGGTTGAAGGCTCTCAAGGGCATCGGTCGAG
ATCCCGGTGCCTAATGAGTGAGCTAACTTACATTAATTGCGTTGCGCTCACTGCCCGCTTTCCAGTCGGG
AAACTGTCGTGCCAGCTGCATTAATGAATCGGCCAACGCGCGGGGAGAGGCGGTTTGCGTATTGGGCGCC
AGGGTGGTTTTTCTTTTCACCAGTGAGACGGGCAACAGCTGATTGCCCTTCACCGCCTGGCCCTGAGAGA
GTTGCAGCAAGCGGTCCACGCTGGTTTGCCCCAGCAGGCGAAAATCCTGTTTGATGGTGGTTAACGGCGG
GATATAACATGAGCTGTCTTCGGTATCGTCGTATCCCACTACCGAGATATCCGCACCAACGCGCAGCCCG
GACTCGGTAATGGCGCGCATTGCGCCCAGCGCCATCTGATCGTTGGCAACCAGCATCGCAGTGGGAACGA
TGCCCTCATTCAGCATTTGCATGGTTTGTTGAAAACCGGACATGGCACTCCAGTCGCCTTCCCGTTCCGC
TATCGGCTGAATTTGATTGCGAGTGAGATATTTATGCCAGCCAGCCAGACGCAGACGCGCCGAGACAGAA
CTTAATGGGCCCGCTAACAGCGCGATTTGCTGGTGACCCAATGCGACCAGATGCTCCACGCCCAGTCGCG
TACCGTCTTCATGGGAGAAAATAATACTGTTGATGGGTGTCTGGTCAGAGACATCAAGAAATAACGCCGG
AACATTAGTGCAGGCAGCTTCCACAGCAATGGCATCCTGGTCATCCAGCGGATAGTTAATGATCAGCCCA
CTGACGCGTTGCGCGAGAAGATTGTGCACCGCCGCTTTACAGGCTTCGACGCCGCTTCGTTCTACCATCG
ACACCACCACGCTGGCACCCAGTTGATCGGCGCGAGATTTAATCGCCGCGACAATTTGCGACGGCGCGTG
CAGGGCCAGACTGGAGGTGGCAACGCCAATCAGCAACGACTGTTTGCCCGCCAGTTGTTGTGCCACGCGG
TTGGGAATGTAATTCAGCTCCGCCATCGCCGCTTCCACTTTTTCCCGCGTTTTCGCAGAAACGTGGCTGG
CCTGGTTCACCACGCGGGAAACGGTCTGATAAGAGACACCGGCATACTCTGCGACATCGTATAACGTTAC
TGGTTTCACATTCACCACCCTGAATTGACTCTCTTCCGGGCGCTATCATGCCATACCGCGAAAGGTTTTG
CGCCATTCGATGGTGTCCGGGATCTCGACGCTCTCCCTTATGCGACTCCTGCATTAGGAAGCAGCCCAGT
AGTAGGTTGAGGCCGTTGAGCACCGCCGCCGCAAGGAATGGTGCATGCAAGGAGATGGCGCCCAACAGTC
CCCCGGCCACGGGGCCTGCCACCATACCCACGCCGAAACAAGCGCTCATGAGCCCGAAGTGGCGAGCCCG
ATCTTCCCCATCGGTGATGTCGGCGATATAGGCGCCAGCAACCGCACCTGTGGCGCCGGTGATGCCGGCC
ACGATGCGTCCGGCGTAGAGGATCGAGATCTCGATCCCGCGAAATTAATACGACTCACTATAGGGGAATT
GTGAGCGGATAACAATTCCCCACTAGTAATAATTTTGTTTAACTTTAAGAAGGAGATATACCATGGAAAC
TGAAGAAGGTAAACTGGTAATCTGGATTAACGGCGATAAAGGCTATAACGGTCTCGCTGAAGTCGGTAAG
AAATTCGAGAAAGATACCGGAATTAAAGTCACCGTTGAGCATCCGGATAAACTGGAAGAGAAATTCCCAC
AGGTTGCGGCAACTGGCGATGGCCCTGACATTATCTTCTGGGCACACGACCGCTTTGGTGGCTACGCTCA
ATCTGGCCTGTTGGCTGAAATCACCCCGGACAAAGCGTTCCAGGACAAGCTGTATCCGTTTACCTGGGAT
GCCGTACGTTACAACGGCAAGCTGATTGCTTACCCGATCGCTGTTGAAGCGTTATCGCTGATTTATAACA
AAGACCTGCTGCCGAACCCGCCAAAAACCTGGGAAGAGATCCCGGCGCTGGATAAAGAACTGAAAGCGAA
AGGTAAGAGCGCCCTGATGTTCAACCTGCAAGAACCGTACTTCACCTGGCCGCTGATTGCTGCTGACGGG
GGTTATGCGTTCAAGTATGAAAACGGCAAGTACGACATTAAAGACGTGGGCGTGGATAACGCTGGCGCGA
AAGCGGGTCTGACCTTCCTGGTTGACCTGATTAAAAACAAACACATGAATGCAGACACCGATTACTCCAT
CGCAGAAGCTGCCTTTAATAAAGGCGAAACAGCGATGACCATCAACGGCCCGTGGGCATGGTCCAACATC
GACACCAGCAAAGTGAATTATGGTGTAACGGTACTGCCGACCTTCAAGGGTCAACCATCCAAACCGTTCG
TTGGCGTGCTGAGCGCAGGTATTAACGCCGCCAGTCCGAACAAAGAGCTGGCGAAAGAGTTCCTCGAAAA
CTATCTGCTGACTGATGAAGGTCTGGAAGCGGTTAATAAAGACAAACCGCTGGGTGCCGTAGCGCTGAAG
TCTTACGAGGAAGAGTTGGCGAAAGATCCACGTATTGCCGCCACGATGGAAAACGCCCAGAAAGGTGAAA
TCATGCCGAACATCCCGCAGATGTCCGCTTTCTGGTATGCCGTGCGTACTGCGGTGATCAACGCCGCCAG
CGGTCGTCAGACTGTCGATGAAGCCCTTAAAGACGCGCAGACTGGTACCGGCAGCGGCCTGGAAGTTCTG
TTCCAGGGGCCCCATATGACCGATCCGATTACCAACTATAAACCGATGGATCTGCAGTATAAAACCTATG
CCTATAGCATGAACGAACTGTATCATCTGAAACCGAGCCTGGCAAGCGCAAGCTATGAAGAAGATCCGCT
GATTAGCGAACTGGTTCGTAGCCTGCCGAAACGTAAATTTTGGCGTCTGCGTATGGGTTAATAACTCGAG
CTTAAGCAATTGGGATCCTAATAGTCTAGAGCTAGCCCTAGGAGATCCGGCTGCTAACAAAGCCCGAAAG
GAAGCTGAGTTGGCTGCTGCCACCGCTGAGCAATAACTAGCATAACCCCTTGGGGCCTCTAAACGGGTCT
TGAGGGGTTTTTTGCTGAAAGGAGGAACTATATCCGGATATCCCGCAAGAGGCCCGGCAGTACCGGCATA
ACCAAGCCTATGCCTACAGCATCCAGGGTGACGGTGCCGAGGATGACGATGAGCGCATTGTTAGATTTCA
TACACGGTGCCTGACTGCGTTAGCAATTTAACTGTGATAAACTACCGCATTAAAGCTTATCGATGATAAG
CTGTCAAACATGAGAA
Features (pLannotate 1.2.2; 20 found; start..end, strand, type, name):
    104..208     +  promoter       AmpR promoter: bla
    209..1069    +  CDS            AmpR: β-lactamase; bla; confers resistance to ampicillin, carbenicillin, and related antibiotics
   1240..1828    +  rep_origin     ori: high-copy-number ColE1/pMB1/pBR322/pUC origin of replication
   2014..2153    -  misc_feature   bom: basis of mobility region from pBR322
   2255..2446    -  CDS            rop: Rop protein, which maintains plasmids at low copy number; rop
   2463..2843    +  CDS            YPB1_ECOLX: Protein predicted: Swiss-Prot protein existence level 4. From Escherichia coli.
   3085..3709    -  CDS            TcR (fragment): tetracycline efflux protein; tet; confers resistance to tetracycline
   3724..3745    -  protein_bind   CAP binding site: CAP binding activates transcription in the presence of cAMP. E. coli catabolite activator protein
   3758..4839    -  CDS            lacI: lac repressor; lacI; The lac repressor binds to the lac operator to inhibit transcription in E. coli. This inhibition can be relieved by adding lactose or isopropyl-β-D-thiogalactopyranoside (IPTG).
   4840..4917    -  promoter       lacI promoter: lacI
   4925..5204    -  CDS            TcR (fragment): tetracycline efflux protein; tet; confers resistance to tetracycline
   5226..5244    +  promoter       T7 promoter: promoter for bacteriophage T7 RNA polymerase
   5245..5269    +  protein_bind   lac operator: The lac repressor binds to the lac operator to inhibit transcription in E. coli. This inhibition can be relieved by adding lactose or isopropyl-β-D-thiogalactopyranoside (IPTG). lac repressor encoded by lacI
   5284..5306    +  RBS            RBS: efficient ribosome binding site from bacteriophage T7 gene 10 (Olins and Rangwala, 1989)
   5317..6413    +  CDS            MBP (fragment): maltose binding protein from E. coli; malE (mutated); This version of the gene does not encode a signal sequence, so MBP will remain in the cytosol.
   6456..6638    +  CDS            EAP1 (fragment): EAP1_YEAST - Experimental evidence at protein level: Swiss-Prot protein existence level 1. Can regulate translation through binding to eIF4E. Competes with eIF4G and p20 for binding to eIF4E in vivo and inhibits cap- dependent translation in vitro. Plays a role in cell growth and is implicated in the TOR signaling cascade. Functions independently of eIF4E to maintain genetic stability and to attenuate GCN4 translation upon TOR inactivation. From Saccharomyces cerevisiae (strain ATCC 204508 / S288c) (Baker's yeast).
   6700..6749    +  CDS            SET1 (fragment): solubility-enhancement tag derived from T7 phage gene 10B
   6757..6804    +  terminator     T7 terminator: transcription terminator for bacteriophage T7 RNA polymerase
   6827..6931    -  CDS            TcR (fragment): tetracycline efflux protein; tet; confers resistance to tetracycline
   6979..7007    -  promoter       tet promoter: E. coli promoter for tetracycline efflux protein gene
