[The description below was written by a language model from this plasmid's Addgene catalogue record and pLannotate feature annotations shown in this document.]
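Description:
pnEA-NpM-ScEap1p_91-150_AF is a 7,016 bp bacterial expression plasmid for producing a fragment of the Saccharomyces cerevisiae protein Eap1p (residues 91–150, gene EAP1/YKL204W) in E. coli. The catalogue lists the backbone as unknown, but the annotated features point to a pBR322-derived, pET-style architecture. It carries a ColE1/pMB1-type origin together with the bom mobility region and the rop gene, which keeps copy number low, in agreement with the low-copy listing. Interrupted remnants of the tetracycline resistance gene and its promoter are also present. Selection is by ampicillin through the β-lactamase gene and its own promoter.

The expression cassette is driven by a T7 promoter followed by a lac operator and the strong ribosome binding site from phage T7 gene 10, and it ends at a T7 terminator. A plasmid-borne lacI gene supplies repressor, so transcription depends on a host that provides T7 RNA polymerase and is induced with IPTG. The open reading frame begins with a maltose binding protein lacking its signal sequence, so the fusion stays in the cytosol. MBP serves as an N-terminal solubility and affinity tag, followed by the Eap1p fragment. Whether a protease site lies in the short gap between MBP and the insert is not annotated. A short match to a T7 gene 10B-derived solubility tag sits just before the terminator, and the table does not show whether it is translated as part of the fusion.

According to the depositor, the insert derives from a synthetic EAP1 clone codon-optimised for E. coli. Eap1p is an eIF4E-binding protein that competes with eIF4G. The associated study addressed how structural motifs in eIF4G and 4E-BPs affect eIF4E binding, which suggests use of the recombinant fragment in binding or structural work.
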