Addgene plasmid #148710: pnEA-NpM-ScEap1p_91-150_AF
Purpose: Bacterial Expression of ScEap1p_91-150
Depositing lab: Elisa Izaurralde. Depositing organization: Max Planck Institute for Developmental Biology. Publication: Structural motifs in eIF4G and 4E-BPs modulate their binding to eIF4E to regulate translation initiation in yeast. Gruner S, Weber R, Peter D, Chung MY, Igreja C, Valkov E, Izaurralde E. Nucleic Acids Res. 2018 Jul 27;46(13):6893-6908. doi: 10.1093/nar/gky542. PubMed 30053226.
Backbone
  Vector backbone: Unknown
  Vector type: Bacterial Expression
Growth in bacteria
  Bacterial resistance: Ampicillin, 100 μg/mL
  Growth temperature: 37°C
  Growth strain: DH5alpha
  Copy number: Low Copy
Gene/Insert
  Gene/Insert name: ScEap1p_91-150
  Species: S. cerevisiae (budding yeast)
  Entrez Gene: EAP1 (a.k.a. YKL204W)
  Cloning method: Unknown
Terms and licenses: Academic/Nonprofit Terms; Industry Terms: Not Available to Industry
Depositor comments: Geneart clone of ScEAP1, codon optimized for Expression in E.coli. (sequence according to Uniprot.: P36041) Plasmids from this collection were made available to the research community and donated after the lab closed. Please note that the sequence provided by the depositing laboratory may be theoretical/predicted or based on Sanger sequencing results. There may be discrepancies between sequencing results obtained by Addgene and the depositor sequence. If an Addgene verified sequence is not available, please contact before placing your order to request that our lab fully sequence the plasmid.
How to cite: pnEA-NpM-ScEap1p_91-150_AF was a gift from Elisa Izaurralde (Addgene plasmid # 148710 ; http://n2t.net/addgene:148710 ; RRID:Addgene_148710)
